>Addgene plasmid #158002 | pCMV-mGold-Rab4a-C-7 | addgene full sequence | sequence record 309926 | Addgene NGS Result
CGGTTCCTGGCCTTTTGCTGGCCTTTTGCTCACATGTTCTTTCCTGCGTTATCCCCTGATTCTGTGGATA
ACCGTATTACCGCCATGCATTAGTTATTAATAGTAATCAATTACGGGGTCATTAGTTCATAGCCCATATA
TGGAGTTCCGCGTTACATAACTTACGGTAAATGGCCCGCCTGGCTGACCGCCCAACGACCCCCGCCCATT
GACGTCAATAATGACGTATGTTCCCATAGTAACGCCAATAGGGACTTTCCATTGACGTCAATGGGTGGAG
TATTTACGGTAAACTGCCCACTTGGCAGTACATCAAGTGTATCATATGCCAAGTACGCCCCCTATTGACG
TCAATGACGGTAAATGGCCCGCCTGGCATTATGCCCAGTACATGACCTTATGGGACTTTCCTACTTGGCA
GTACATCTACGTATTAGTCATCGCTATTACCATGGTGATGCGGTTTTGGCAGTACATCAATGGGCGTGGA
TAGCGGTTTGACTCACGGGGATTTCCAAGTCTCCACCCCATTGACGTCAATGGGAGTTTGTTTTGGCACC
AAAATCAACGGGACTTTCCAAAATGTCGTAACAACTCCGCCCCATTGACGCAAATGGGCGGTAGGCGTGT
ACGGTGGGAGGTCTATATAAGCAGAGCTGGTTTAGTGAACCGTCAGATCCGCTAGCGCTACCGGTCGCCA
CCATGGTGAGCAAGGGCGAGGAGCTGTTCACCGGGGTGGTGCCCATCCTGGTCGAGCTGGACGGCGACGT
AAACGGCCACAAGTTCAGCGTGTCCGGCGAGGGCGAGGGCGATGCCACCTACGGCAAGCTGACCCTGAAG
TTCATCTGCACCACCGGCAAGCTGCCCGTGCCCTGGCCCACCCTCGTGACCAGCCTGGGCTACGGCCTGC
AGTGCTTCGCCCGCTACCCCGACCACATGAAGCAGCACGACTTCTTCAAGTCCGCCATGCCCGAAGGCTA
CGTCCAGGAGCGCACCATCTTCTTCAAGGACGACGGCAACTACAAGACCCGCGCCGAGGTGAAGTTCGAG
GGCGACACCCTGGTGAACCGCATCGAGCTGAAGGGCATCGACTTCAAGGAGGACGGCAACATCCTGGGGC
ACAAGCTGGAGTACAACTACAACAGCCACAACGTCTATATCACCGCCGACAAGCAGAAGAACGGCATCAA
GGCCAACTTCAAGATCCGCCACAACATCGAGGACGGCGGCGTGCAGCTCGCCGACCACTACCAGCAGAAC
ACCCCCATCGGCGACGGCCCCGTGCTGCTGCCCGACAACCACTACCTGAGCTACCAGTCCAAGCTGAGCA
AAGACCCCAACGAGAAGCGCGATCACATGGTCCTGCTGGAGTTCGTGACCGCCGCCGGGATCACTCTCGG
CATGGACGAGCTGTACAAGTCCGGACTCAGATCTCGAGCCATGTCGCAGACGGCCATGTCCGAAACCTAC
GATTTTTTGTTTAAGTTCTTGGTTATTGGAAATGCAGGAACTGGCAAATCTTGCTTACTTCATCAGTTTA
TTGAAAAAAAATTCAAAGATGACTCAAATCATACAATAGGAGTGGAATTTGGTTCAAAGATAATAAATGT
TGGTGGTAAATATGTAAAGTTACAAATATGGGATACAGCAGGACAAGAACGATTCAGGTCCGTGACGAGA
AGTTATTACCGAGGCGCGGCCGGGGCTCTCCTCGTCTATGATATCACCAGCCGAGAAACCTACAATGCGC
TTACTAATTGGTTAACAGATGCCCGAATGCTGGCGAGCCAGAACATTGTGATCATCCTTTGTGGAAACAA
GAAGGACCTGGATGCAGATCGTGAAGTTACCTTCTTAGAAGCCTCCAGATTTGCTCAAGAAAATGAGCTG
ATGTTTTTGGAAACAAGTGCGCTCACAGGGGAGAATGTAGAAGAGGCTTTTGTACAGTGTGCAAGAAAAA
TACTTAACAAAATCGAATCAGGTGAGCTGGACCCAGAAAGAATGGGCTCAGGTATTCAGTACGGAGATGC
TGCCTTGAGACAGCTGAGGTCACCGCGGCGCGCACAGGCCCCGAACGCTCAGGAGTGTGGTTGTTAGGGA
TCCACCGGATCTAGATAACTGATCATAATCAGCCATACCACATTTGTAGAGGTTTTACTTGCTTTAAAAA
ACCTCCCACACCTCCCCCTGAACCTGAAACATAAAATGAATGCAATTGTTGTTGTTAACTTGTTTATTGC
AGCTTATAATGGTTACAAATAAAGCAATAGCATCACAAATTTCACAAATAAAGCATTTTTTTCACTGCAT
TCTAGTTGTGGTTTGTCCAAACTCATCAATGTATCTTAACGCGTAAATTGTAAGCGTTAATATTTTGTTA
AAATTCGCGTTAAATTTTTGTTAAATCAGCTCATTTTTTAACCAATAGGCCGAAATCGGCAAAATCCCTT
ATAAATCAAAAGAATAGACCGAGATAGGGT
[37 nt withheld, positions 2481-2517]
AAAGAACGTGGACTCCAACGTCAAAGG
[49 nt withheld, positions 2545-2593]
T
[91 nt withheld, positions 2595-2685]
G
[124 nt withheld, positions 2687-2810]
CAGGTGGCACTTTTCGGGGAAATGTGCGCGGAACCCCTATTTGTTTATTTTTCTAAATACATTCAAATAT
GTATCCGCTCATGAGACAATAACCCTGATAAATGCTTCAATAATATTGAAAAAGGAAGAGTCCTGAGGCG
GAAAGAACCAGCTGTGGAATGTGTGTCAGTTAGGGTGTGGAAAGTCCCCAGGCTCCCCAGCAGGCAGAAG
TATGCAAAGCATGCATCTCAATTAGTCAGCAACCAGGTGTGGAAAGTCCCCAGGCTCCCCAGCAGGCAGA
AGTATGCAAAGCATGCATCTCAATTAGTCAGCAACCATAGTCCCGCCCCTAACTCCGCCCATCCCGCCCC
TAACTCCGCCCAGTTCCGCCCATTCTCCGCCCCATGGCTGACTAATTTTTTTTATTTATGCAGAGGCCGA
GGCCGCCTCGGCCTCTGAGCTATTCCAGAAGTAGTGAGGAGGCTTTTTTGGAGGCCTAGGCTTTTGCAAA
GATCGATCAAGAGACAGGATGAGGATCGTTTCGCATGATTGAACAAGATGGATTGCACGCAGGTTCTCCG
GCCGCTTGGGTGGAGAGGCTATTCGGCTATGACTGGGCACAACAGACAATCGGCTGCTCTGATGCCGCCG
TGTTCCGGCTGTCAGCGCAGGGGCGCCCGGTTCTTTTTGTCAAGACCGACCTGTCCGGTGCCCTGAATGA
ACTGCAAGACGAGGCAGCGCGGCTATCGTGGCTGGCCACGACGGGCGTTCCTTGCGCAGCTGTGCTCGAC
GTTGTCACTGAAGCGGGAAGGGACTGGCTGCTATTGGGCGAAGTGCCGGGGCAGGATCTCCTGTCATCTC
ACCTTGCTCCTGCCGAGAAAGTATCCATCATGGCTGATGCAATGCGGCGGCTGCATACGCTTGATCCGGC
TACCTGCCCATTCGACCACCAAGCGAAACATCGCATCGAGCGAGCACGTACTCGGATGGAAGCCGGTCTT
GTCGATCAGGATGATCTGGACGAAGAGCATCAGGGGCTCGCGCCAGCCGAACTGTTCGCCAGGCTCAAGG
CGAGCATGCCCGACGGCGAGGATCTCGTCGTGACCCATGGCGATGCCTGCTTGCCGAATATCATGGTGGA
AAATGGCCGCTTTTCTGGATTCATCGACTGTGGCCGGCTGGGTGTGGCGGACCGCTATCAGGACATAGCG
TTGGCTACCCGTGATATTGCTGAAGAGCTTGGCGGCGAATGGGCTGACCGCTTCCTCGTGCTTTACGGTA
TCGCCGCTCCCGATTCGCAGCGCATCGCCTTCTATCGCCTTCTTGACGAGTTCTTCTGAGCGGGACTCTG
GGGTTCGAAATGACCGACCAAGCGACGCCCAACCTGCCATCACGAGATTTCGATTCCACCGCCGCCTTCT
ATGAAAGGTTGGGCTTCGGAATCGTTTTCCGGGACGCCGGCTGGATGATCCTCCAGCGCGGGGATCTCAT
GCTGGAGTTCTTCGCCCACCCTAGGGGGAGGCTAACTGAAACACGGAAGGAGACAATACCGGAAGGAACC
CGCGCTATGACGGCAATAAAAAGACAGAATAAAACGCACGGTGTTGGGTCGTTTGTTCATAAACGCGGGG
TTCGGTCCCAGGGCTGGCACTCTGTCGATACCCCACCGAGACCCCATTGGGGCCAATACGCCCGCGTTTC
TTCCTTTTCCCCACCCCACCCCCCAAGTTCGGGTGAAGGCCCAGGGCTCGCAGCCAACGTCGGGGCGGCA
GGCCCTGCCATAGCCTCAGGTTACTCATATATACTTTAGATTGATTTAAAACTTCATTTTTAATTTAAAA
GGATCTAGGTGAAGATCCTTTTTGATAATCTCATGACCAAAATCCCTTAACGTGAGTTTTCGTTCCACTG
AGCGTCAGACCCCGTAGAAAAGATCAAAGGATCTTCTTGAGATCCTTTTTTTCTGCGCGTAATCTGCTGC
TTGCAAACAAAAAAACCACCGCTACCAGCGGTGGTTTGTTTGCCGGATCAAGAGCTACCAACTCTTTTTC
CGAAGGTAACTGGCTTCAGCAGAGCGCAGATACCAAATACTGTTCTTCTAGTGTAGCCGTAGTTAGGCCA
CCACTTCAAGAACTCTGTAGCACCGCCTACATACCTCGCTCTGCTAATCCTGTTACCAGTGGCTGCTGCC
AGTGGCGATAAGTCGTGTCTTACCGGGTTGGACTCAAGACGATAGTTACCGGATAAGGCGCAGCGGTCGG
GCTGAACGGGGGGTTCGTGCACACAGCCCAGCTTGGAGCGAACGACCTACACCGAACTGAGATACCTACA
GCGTGAGCTATGAGAAAGCGCCACGCTTCCCGAAGGGAGAAAGGCGGACAGGTATCCGGTAAGCGGCAGG
GTCGGAACAGGAGAGCGCACGAGGGAGCTTCCAGGGGGAAACGCCTGGTATCTTTATAGTCCTGTCGGGT
TTCGCCACCTCTGACTTGAGCGTCGATTTTTGTGATGCTCGTCAGGGGGGCGGAGCCTATGGAAAAACGC
CAGCAACGCGGCCTTTTTA
Features (pLannotate 1.2.2; 16 found; start..end, strand, type, name):
     24..83      +  rep_origin     RSF ori (fragment): Plasmids containing the RSF 1030 origin of replication can be propagated in E. coli cells that contain additional plasmids with compatible origins.
    151..454     +  enhancer       CMV enhancer: human cytomegalovirus immediate early enhancer
    455..658     +  promoter       CMV promoter: human cytomegalovirus (CMV) immediate early promoter
    703..1420    +  CDS            mGold (fragment): photostable derivative of mVenus (Lee et al., 2020) mammalian codon-optimized
   1420..1439    +  misc_feature   MCS (fragment): multiple cloning site
   1441..2094    +  CDS            RAB4A: RAB4A_HUMAN - Also known as RAB4. Experimental evidence at protein level: Swiss-Prot protein existence level 1. Small GTPase which cycles between an active GTP-bound and an inactive GDP-bound state (PubMed:15907487, PubMed:16034420). Involved in protein transport (PubMed:29425100). Plays a role in vesicular traffic. Mediates VEGFR2 endosomal trafficking to enhance VEGFR2 signaling (PubMed:29425100). Acts as a regulator of platelet alpha- granule release during activation and aggregation of platelets (By similarity). From Homo sapiens (Human).
   2120..2204    +  CDS            large T antigen (fragment): large T antigen from SV40 (simian virus 40)
   2227..2348    +  polyA_signal   SV40 poly(A) signal: SV40 polyadenylation signal
   2382..2810    -  rep_origin     f1 ori (sequence partly withheld): f1 bacteriophage origin of replication; arrow indicates direction of (+) strand synthesis
   2837..2941    +  promoter       AmpR promoter: bla
   2943..3300    +  promoter       SV40 promoter: SV40 enhancer and early promoter
   3335..4129    +  CDS            NeoR/KanR: aminoglycoside phosphotransferase from Tn5; aph(3')-II (or nptII); confers resistance to neomycin, kanamycin, and G418 (Geneticin®)
   4150..4302    +  CDS            ble (fragment): BLE_KLEPN - Experimental evidence at protein level: Swiss-Prot protein existence level 1. Binding protein with a strong affinity to the bleomycin family of antibiotics. Binds to CL990; an antimitotic-antibiotic compound. From Klebsiella pneumoniae.
   4361..4408    +  polyA_signal   HSV TK poly(A) signal: herpes simplex virus thymidine kinase polyadenylation signal (Cole and Stacy, 1985)
   4499..4515    -  polyA_signal   bGH poly(A) signal (fragment): bovine growth hormone polyadenylation signal
   4737..5325    +  rep_origin     ori: high-copy-number ColE1/pMB1/pBR322/pUC origin of replication
