[The description below was written by a language model from this plasmid's Addgene catalogue record and pLannotate feature annotations shown in this document.]
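Description:
pCMV-mGold-Rab4a-C-7 is a 5,349 bp mammalian expression plasmid that produces a fluorescently labelled human RAB4A for visualising endosomes in mammalian cells. The expression cassette is driven by the human cytomegalovirus immediate-early enhancer and promoter. It encodes mGold, a photostable, mammalian codon-optimised yellow fluorescent protein derived from mVenus. This is followed by a short remnant of a multiple cloning site that serves as the linker, then the RAB4A coding sequence and an SV40 polyadenylation signal. The feature order places mGold at the N-terminus of the fusion, with Rab4a C-terminal to the fluorescent protein. This matches the "C-7" in the name, which the depositor explains as denoting position relative to the fluorescent protein and a seven-residue linker. RAB4A is a small GTPase that cycles between GTP- and GDP-bound states and takes part in vesicular and endosomal trafficking, so the fusion is expected to mark endosomal compartments. The depositor states that the plasmid was made by swapping mGold for the fluorescent protein in an earlier Rab4a fusion construct. The depositor also notes that any mVenus label on the repository map is wrong.

The backbone is listed simply as pCMV. It carries a high-copy ColE1/pUC-type origin for propagation in E. coli and an f1 phage origin. A single NeoR/KanR (Tn5 aminoglycoside phosphotransferase) gene sits behind tandem bacterial (bla) and SV40 early promoters and ends at an HSV TK polyadenylation signal. It therefore gives kanamycin resistance in bacteria and G418 selection in mammalian cells. Small annotated fragments (RSF ori, SV40 large T antigen, ble, bGH poly(A)) appear to be partial sequence matches rather than functional elements.
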