Addgene plasmid #158002: pCMV-mGold-Rab4a-C-7
Purpose: Visualization of endosome in mammalian cells.
Depositing lab: Francois St-Pierre. Depositing organization: Baylor College of Medicine. Publication: Versatile phenotype-activated cell sorting. Lee J, Liu Z, Suzuki PH, Ahrens JF, Lai S, Lu X, Guan S, St-Pierre F. Sci Adv. 2020 Oct 23;6(43). pii: 6/43/eabb7438. doi: 10.1126/sciadv.abb7438. Print 2020 Oct. PubMed 33097540.
Backbone
  Vector backbone: pCMV
  Total vector size (bp): 5349
  Vector type: Mammalian Expression
  Selectable markers: Neomycin (select with G418)
Growth in bacteria
  Bacterial resistance: Kanamycin, 50 μg/mL
  Growth temperature: 37°C
  Growth strain: DH5alpha
  Copy number: High Copy
Gene/Insert
  Gene/Insert name: Rab4a
  Species: H. sapiens (human)
  GenBank ID: NM_004578.2
  Entrez Gene: RAB4A (a.k.a. HRES-1, HRES-1/RAB4, HRES1, RAB4)
  Promoter: CMV
  Tag / fusion protein: mGold
  Cloning method: Unknown
  Sequencing primers: 5′ CMV-F; 3′ SV40pA-R
Terms and licenses: Academic/Nonprofit Terms; Industry Terms: Not Available to Industry
Depositor comments: Existing fluorescent protein in plasmid Adggene# 55507 was replaced with mGold. "C-7" of the name of the plasmid indicates the position of the tag (N- or C-terminal with respect to the fluorescent protein) and the number of residues in the linker between the two proteins. Please note that the mVenus annotation in the plasmid map is incorrect, as this plasmid encodes mGold.
How to cite: pCMV-mGold-Rab4a-C-7 was a gift from Francois St-Pierre (Addgene plasmid # 158002 ; http://n2t.net/addgene:158002 ; RRID:Addgene_158002)
